>Addgene plasmid #85842 | Human b2 nicotinic subunit crystallization construct | addgene full sequence | sequence record 171117 | Addgene NGS Result
AGTTCACCTTGATGCCGTTCTTCTGCTTGTCGGCCATGATATAGACGTTGTGGCTGTTGTAGTTGTACTC
CAGCTTGTGCCCCAGGATGTTGCCGTCCTCCTTGAAGTCGATGCCCTTCAGCTCGATGCGGTTCACCAGG
GTGTCGCCCTCGAACTTCACCTCGGCGCGGGTCTTGTAGTTGCCGTCGTCCTTGAAGAAGATGGTGCGCT
CCTGGACGTAGCCTTCGGGCATGGCGGACTTGAAGAAGTCGTGCTGCTTCATGTGGTCGGGGTAGCGGCT
GAAGCACTGCACGCCGTAGGTCAGGGTGGTCACGAGGGTGGGCCAGGGCACGGGCAGCTTGCCGGTGGTG
CAGATGAACTTCAGGGTCAGCTTGCCGTAGGTGGCATCGCCCTCGCCCTCGCCGGACACGCTGAACTTGT
GGCCGTTTACGTCGCCGTCCAGCTCGACCAGGATGGGCACCACCCCGGTGAACAGCTCCTCGCCCTTGCT
CACCGGGTGATCAAGTCTTCGTCGAGTGATTGTAAATAAAATGTAATTTACAGTATAGTATTTTAATTAA
TATACAAATGATTTGATAATAATTCTTATTTAACTATAATATATTGTGTTGGGTTGAATTAAAGGTCCGT
ATACTCCGGAATATTAATAGGATCCCGGTCCGAGCGCGCGGAATTCAATATTGGCCATTAGCCATATTAT
TCATTGGTTATATAGCATAAATCAATATTGGCTATTGGCCATTGCATACGTTGTATCTATATCATAATAT
GTACATTTATATTGGCTCATGTCCAATATGACCGCCATGTTGGCATTGATTATTGACTAGTTATTAATAG
TAATCAATTACGGGGTCATTAGTTCATAGCCCATATATGGAGTTCCGCGTTACATAACTTACGGTAAATG
GCCCGCCTGGCTGACCGCCCAACGACCCCCGCCCATTGACGTCAATAATGACGTATGTTCCCATAGTAAC
GCCAATAGGGACTTTCCATTGACGTCAATGGGTGGAGTATTTACGGTAAACTGCCCACTTGGCAGTACAT
CAAGTGTATCATATGCCAAGTCCGCCCCCTATTGACGTCAATGACGGTAAATGGCCCGCCTGGCATTATG
CCCAGTACATGACCTTACGGGACTTTCCTACTTGGCAGTACATCTACGTATTAGTCATCGCTATTACCAT
GGTGATGCGGTTTTGGCAGTACACCAATGGGCGTGGATAGCGGTTTGACTCACGGGGATTTCCAAGTCTC
CACCCCATTGACGTCAATGGGAGTTTGTTTTGGCACCAAAATCAACGGGACTTTCCAAAATGTCGTAATA
ACCCCGCCCCGTTGACGCAAATGGGCGGTAGGCGTGTACGGTGGGAGGTCTATATAAGCAGAGCTCGTTT
AGTGAACCGTCAGATCACTAGAAGCTTTATTGCGGTAGTTTATCACAGTTAAATTGCTAACGCAGTCAGT
GCTTCTGACACAACAGTCTCGAACTTAAGCTGCAGAAGTTGGTCGTGAGGCACTGGGCAGGTAAGTATCA
AGGTTACAAGACAGGTTTAAGGAGACCAATAGAAACTGGGCTTGTCGAGACAGAGAAGACTCTTGCGTTT
CTGATAGGCACCTATTGGTCTTACTGACATCCACTTTGCCTTTCTCTCCACAGGTGTCCACTCCCAGTTC
AATTACAGCTCTTAAGGCTAGAGTACTTAATACGACTCACTATAGGCTAGCCTCGAGGCGGCCGCCACCA
TGGCCCGGCGCTGCGGCCCCGTGGCGCTGCTCCTTGGCTTCGGCCTCCTCCGGCTGTGCTCAGGGGTGTG
GGGTACGGATACAGAGGAGCGGCTGGTGGAGCATCTCCTGGATCCTTCCCGCTACAACAAGCTTATCCGC
CCAGCCACCAATGGCTCTGAGCTGGTGACAGTACAGCTTATGGTGTCACTGGCCCAGCTCATCAGTGTGC
ATGAGCGGGAGCAGATCATGACCACCAATGTCTGGCTGACCCAGGAGTGGGAAGATTATCGCCTCACCTG
GAAGCCTGAAGAGTTTGACAACATGAAGAAAGTTCGGCTCCCTTCCAAACACATCTGGCTCCCAGATGTG
GTCCTGTACAACAATGCTGACGGCATGTACGAGGTGTCCTTCTATTCCAATGCCGTGGTCTCCTATGATG
GCAGCATCTTCTGGCTGCCGCCTGCCATCTACAAGAGCGCATGCAAGATTGAAGTAAAGCACTTCCCATT
TGACCAGCAGAACTGCACCATGAAGTTCCGTTCGTGGACCTACGACCGCACAGAGATCGACTTGGTGCTG
AAGAGTGAGGTGGCCAGCCTGGACGACTTCACACCTAGTGGTGAGTGGGACATCGTGGCGCTGCCGGGCC
GGCGCAACGAGAACCCCGACGACTCTACGTACGTGGACATCACGTATGACTTCATCATTCGCCGCAAGCC
GCTCTTCTACACCATCAACCTCATCATCCCCTGTGTGCTCATCACCTCGCTAGCCATCCTTGTCTTCTAC
CTGCCATCCGACTGTGGCGAGAAGATGACGTTGTGCATCTCAGTGCTGCTGGCGCTCACGGTCTTCCTGC
TGCTCATCTCCAAGATCGTGCCTCCCACCTCCCTCGACGTGCCGCTCGTCGGCAAGTACCTCATGTTCAC
CATGGTGCTTGTCACCTTCTCCATCGTCACCAGCGTGTGCGTGCTCAACGTGCACCACCGCTCGCCCACC
ACGCACACCATGGCGCCCTGGGTGAAGGTCGTCTTCCTGGAGAAGCTGCCCGCGCTGCTCTTCATGCAGC
AGCCACGCCATCATGACGATGACCAGGAAAGAAGCGTGAGTGAGGACTGGAAGTACGTCGCCATGGTGAT
CGACCGCCTCTTCCTCTGGATCTTTGTCTTTGTCTGTGTCTTTGGCACCATCGGCATGTTCCTGCAGCCT
CTCTTCCAGAACTACACCACCACCACCTTCCTCCACTCAGACCACTCAGCCCCCAGCTCCAAGTCCGCCT
GGTCCCACCCCCAGTTCGAGAAGTGAGGTACCAAGCTTAATCAACCTCTGGATTACAAAATTTGTGAAAG
ATTGACTGGTATTCTTAACTATGTTGCTCCTTTTACGCTATGTGAATACGCTGCTTTAATGCCTTTGTAT
CATGCTATTGCTTCCCGTATGGCTTTCATTTTCTCCTCCTTGTATAAATCCTGGTTGCTGTCTCTTTATG
AGGAGTTGTGGCCCGTTGTCAGGCAACGTGGCGTGGTGTGCACTGTGTTTGCTGACGCAACCCCCACTGG
TTGGGGCATTGCCACCACCTGTCAGCTCCTTTCCGGGACTTTCGCTTTCCCCCTCCCTATTGCCACGGCG
GAACTCATCGCCGCCTGCCTTGCCCGCTGCTGGACAGGGGCTCGGCTGTTGGGCACTGACAATTCCGTGG
TGTTGTCGGGGAAGCTGACGTCCTTTCCATGGCTGCTCGCCTGTGTTGCCACCTGGATTCTGCGCGGGAC
GTCCTTCTGCTACGTCCCTTCGGCCCTCAATCCAGCGGACCTTCCTTCCCGCGGCCTGCTGCCGGCTCTG
CGGCCTCTTCCGCGTCTTCGCCTTCGCCCTCAGACGAGTCGGATCTCCCTTTGGGCCGCCTCCCCGCCTG
CAGTCTGACAAGCTTGTCGAGAAGTACTAGAGGATCATAATCAGCCATACCACATTTGTAGAGGTTTTAC
TTGCTTTAAAAAACCTCCCACACCTCCCCCTGAACCTGAAACATAAAATGAATGCAATTGTTGTTGTTAA
CTTGTTTATTGCAGCTTATAATGGTTACAAATAAAGCAATAGCATCACAAATTTCACAAATAAAGCATTT
TTTTCACTGCATTCTAGTTGTGGTTTGTCCAAACTCATCAATGTATCTTATCATGTCTGGATCTGATCAC
TGCTTGAGCCTAGGAGATCCGAACCAGATAAGTGAAATCTAGTTCCAAACTATTTTGTCATTTTTAATTT
TCGTATTAGCTTACGACGCTACACCCAGTTCCCATCTATTTTGTCACTCTTCCCTAAATAATCCTTAAAA
ACTCCATTTCCACCCCTCCCAGTTCCCAACTATTTTGTCCGCCCACAGCGGGGCATTTTTCTTCCTGTTA
TGTTTTTAATCAAACATCCTGCCAACTCCATGTGACAAACCGTCATCTTCGGCTACTTTTTCTCTGTCAC
AGAATGAAAATTTTTCTGTCATCTCTTCGTTATTAATGTTTGTAATTGACTGAATATCAACGCTTATTTG
CAGCCTGAATGGCGAATGGG
[124 nt withheld, positions 4291-4414]
C
[91 nt withheld, positions 4416-4506]
A
[49 nt withheld, positions 4508-4556]
CCTTTGACGTTGGAGTCCACGTTCTT
[37 nt withheld, positions 4583-4619]
ACCCTATCTCGGTCTATTCTTTTGATTTATAAGGGATTTTGCCGATTTCGGCCTATTGGTTAAAAAATGA
GCTGATTTAACAAAAATTTAACGCGAATTTTAACAAAATATTAACGCTTACAATTTAGGTGGCACTTTTC
GGGGAAATGTGCGCGGAACCCCTATTTGTTTATTTTTCTAAATACATTCAAATATGTATCCGCTCATGAG
ACAATAACCCTGATAAATGCTTCAATAATATTGAAAAAGGAAGAGTATGAGTATTCAACATTTCCGTGTC
GCCCTTATTCCCTTTTTTGCGGCATTTTGCCTTCCTGTTTTTGCTCACCCAGAAACGCTGGTGAAAGTAA
AAGATGCTGAAGATCAGTTGGGTGCACGAGTGGGTTACATCGAACTGGATCTCAACAGCGGTAAGATCCT
TGAGAGTTTTCGCCCCGAAGAACGTTTTCCAATGATGAGCACTTTTAAAGTTCTGCTATGTGGCGCGGTA
TTATCCCGTATTGACGCCGGGCAAGAGCAACTCGGTCGCCGCATACACTATTCTCAGAATGACTTGGTTG
AGTACTCACCAGTCACAGAAAAGCATCTTACGGATGGCATGACAGTAAGAGAATTATGCAGTGCTGCCAT
AACCATGAGTGATAACACTGCGGCCAACTTACTTCTGACAACGATCGGAGGACCGAAGGAGCTAACCGCT
TTTTTGCACAACATGGGGGATCATGTAACTCGCCTTGATCGTTGGGAACCGGAGCTGAATGAAGCCATAC
CAAACGACGAGCGTGACACCACGATGCCTGTAGCAATGGCAACAACGTTGCGCAAACTATTAACTGGCGA
ACTACTTACTCTAGCTTCCCGGCAACAATTAATAGACTGGATGGAGGCGGATAAAGTTGCAGGACCACTT
CTGCGCTCGGCCCTTCCGGCTGGCTGGTTTATTGCTGATAAATCTGGAGCCGGTGAGCGTGGGTCTCGCG
GTATCATTGCAGCACTGGGGCCAGATGGTAAGCCCTCCCGTATCGTAGTTATCTACACGACGGGGAGTCA
GGCAACTATGGATGAACGAAATAGACAGATCGCTGAGATAGGTGCCTCACTGATTAAGCATTGGTAACTG
TCAGACCAAGTTTACTCATATATACTTTAGATTGATTTAAAACTTCATTTTTAATTTAAAAGGATCTAGG
TGAAGATCCTTTTTGATAATCTCATGACCAAAATCCCTTAACGTGAGTTTTCGTTCCACTGAGCGTCAGA
CCCCGTAGAAAAGATCAAAGGATCTTCTTGAGATCCTTTTTTTCTGCGCGTAATCTGCTGCTTGCAAACA
AAAAAACCACCGCTACCAGCGGTGGTTTGTTTGCCGGATCAAGAGCTACCAACTCTTTTTCCGAAGGTAA
CTGGCTTCAGCAGAGCGCAGATACCAAATACTGTTCTTCTAGTGTAGCCGTAGTTAGGCCACCACTTCAA
GAACTCTGTAGCACCGCCTACATACCTCGCTCTGCTAATCCTGTTACCAGTGGCTGCTGCCAGTGGCGAT
AAGTCGTGTCTTACCGGGTTGGACTCAAGACGATAGTTACCGGATAAGGCGCAGCGGTCGGGCTGAACGG
GGGGTTCGTGCACACAGCCCAGCTTGGAGCGAACGACCTACACCGAACTGAGATACCTACAGCGTGAGCT
ATGAGAAAGCGCCACGCTTCCCGAAGGGAGAAAGGCGGACAGGTATCCGGTAAGCGGCAGGGTCGGAACA
GGAGAGCGCACGAGGGAGCTTCCAGGGGGAAACGCCTGGTATCTTTATAGTCCTGTCGGGTTTCGCCACC
TCTGACTTGAGCGTCGATTTTTGTGATGCTCGTCAGGGGGGCGGAGCCTATGGAAAAACGCCAGCAACGC
GGCCTTTTTACGGTTCCTGGCCTTTTGCTGGCCTTTTGCTCACATGTTCTTTCCTGCGTTATCCCCTGAT
TCTGTGGATAACCGTATTACCGCCTTTGAGTGAGCTGATACCGCTCGCCGCAGCCGAACGACCGAGCGCA
GCGAGTCAGTGAGCGAGGAAGCGGAAGAGCGCCTGATGCGGTATTTTCTCCTTACGCATCTGTGCGGTAT
TTCACACCGCATAGACCAGCCGCGTAACCTGGCAAAATCGGTTACGGTTGAGTAATAAATGGATGCCCTG
CGTAAGCGGGTGTGGGCGGACAATAAAGTCTTAAACTGAACAAAATAGATCTAAACTATGACAATAAAGT
CTTAAACTAGACAGAATAGTTGTAAACTGAAATCAGTCCAGTTATGCTGTGAAAAAGCATACTGGACTTT
TGTTATGGCTAAAGCAAACTCTTCATTTTCTGAAGTGCAAATTGCCCGTCGTATTAAAGAGGGGCGTGGC
CAAGGGCATGGTAAAGACTATATTCGCGGCGTTGTGACAATTTACCGAACAACTCCGCGGCCGGGAAGCC
GATCTCGGCTTGAACGAATTGTTAGGTGGCGGTACTTGGGTCGATATCAAAGTGCATCACTTCTTCCCGT
ATGCCCAACTTTGTATAGAGAGCCACTGCGGGATCGTCACCGTAATCTGCTTGCACGTAGATCACATAAG
CACCAAGCGCGTTGGCCTCATGCTTGAGGAGATTGATGAGCGCGGTGGCAATGCCCTGCCTCCGGTGCTC
GCCGGAGACTGCGAGATCATAGATATAGATCTCACTACGCGGCTGCTCAAACTTGGGCAGAACGTAAGCC
GCGAGAGCGCCAACAACCGCTTCTTGGTCGAAGGCAGCAAGCGCGATGAATGTCTTACTACGGAGCAAGT
TCCCGAGGTAATCGGAGTCCGGCTGATGTTGGGAGTAGGTGGCTACGTCTCCGAACTCACGACCGAAAAG
ATCAAGAGCAGCCCGCATGGATTTGACTTGGTCAGGGCCGAGCCTACATGTGCGAATGATGCCCATACTT
GAGCCACCTAACTTTGTTTTAGGGCGACTGCCCTGCTGCGTAACATCGTTGCTGCTGCGTAACATCGTTG
CTGCTCCATAACATCAAACATCGACCCACGGCGTAACGCGCTTGCTGCTTGGATGCCCGAGGCATAGACT
GTACAAAAAAACAGTCATAACAAGCCATGAAAACCGCCACTGCGCCGTTACCACCGCTGCGTTCGGTCAA
GGTTCTGGACCAGTTGCGTGAGCGCATACGCTACTTGCATTACAGTTTACGAACCGAACAGGCTTATGTC
AACTGGGTTCGTGCCTTCATCCGTTTCCACGGTGTGCGTCACCCGGCAACCTTGGGCAGCAGCGAAGTCG
AGGCATTTCTGTCCTGGCTGGCGAACGAGCGCAAGGTTTCGGTCTCCACGCATCGTCAGGCATTGGCGGC
CTTGCTGTTCTTCTACGGCAAGGTGCTGTGCACGGATCTGCCCTTGCTTCAGGAGATCGGTAGACCTCGG
CCGTCGCGGCGCTTGCCGGTGGTGCTGACCCCGGATGAAGTGGTTCGCATCCTCGGTTTTCTGGAAGGCG
AGCATCGTTTGTTCGCCCAGGACTCTAGCTATAGTTCTAGTGGTTGGCTACGTACCCGTAGTGGCTATGG
CAGGGCTTGCCGCCCCGACGTTGGCTGCGAGCCCTGGGCCTTCACCCGAACTTGGGGGTTGGGGTGGGGA
AAAGGAAGAAACGCGGGCGTATTGGTCCCAATGGGGTCTCGGTGGGGTATCGACAGAGTGCCAGCCCTGG
GACCGAACCCCGCGTTTATGAACAAACGACCCAACACCCGTGCGTTTTATTCTGTCTTTTTATTGCCGTC
ATAGCGCGGGTTCCTTCCGGTATTGTCTCCTTCCGTGTTTCAGTTAGCCTCCCCCATCTCCCGGTTCCGC
ATGCTATGCATCCTTGTACAGCTCGTCCATGCCGAGAGTGATCCCGGCGGCGGTCACGAACTCCAGCAGG
ACCATGTGATCGCGCTTCTCGTTGGGGTCTTTGCTCAGCTTGGACTGGGTGCTCAGGTAGTGGTTGTCGG
GCAGCAGCACGGGGCCGTCGCCGATGGGGGTGTTCTGCTGGTAGTGGTCGGCGAGCTGCACGCTGCCGTC
CTCGATGTTGTGGCGGATCTTGA
Features (pLannotate 1.2.2; 22 found; start..end, strand, type, name):
    518..627     -  promoter       p10 promoter: baculovirus promoter for expression in insect cells
    814..1191    +  enhancer       CMV enhancer: human cytomegalovirus immediate early enhancer
   1193..1392    +  promoter       CMV promoter: human cytomegalovirus (CMV) immediate early promoter
   1531..1663    +  intron         chimeric intron: chimera between introns from human β-globin and immunoglobulin heavy chain genes
   1708..1726    +  promoter       T7 promoter: promoter for bacteriophage T7 RNA polymerase
   1750..3003    +  CDS            CHRNB2 (fragment): ACHB2_HUMAN - Experimental evidence at protein level: Swiss-Prot protein existence level 1. After binding acetylcholine, the AChR responds by an extensive change in conformation that affects all subunits and leads to opening of an ion-conducting channel across the plasma membrane permeable to sodiun ions. From Homo sapiens (Human).
   3049..3637    +  misc_feature   WPRE: woodchuck hepatitis virus posttranscriptional regulatory element
   3673..3756    +  CDS            large T antigen (fragment): large T antigen from SV40 (simian virus 40)
   3779..3913    +  polyA_signal   SV40 poly(A) signal: SV40 polyadenylation signal
   3942..4107    -  mobile_element Tn7L: mini-Tn7 element (left end of the Tn7 transposon) Tn7
   4270..4286    +  CDS            lacZα (fragment): LacZα fragment of β-galactosidase; lacZ fragment
   4291..4745    +  rep_origin     f1 ori (sequence partly withheld): f1 bacteriophage origin of replication; arrow indicates direction of (+) strand synthesis
   4771..4875    +  promoter       AmpR promoter: bla
   4876..5736    +  CDS            AmpR: β-lactamase; bla; confers resistance to ampicillin, carbenicillin, and related antibiotics
   5907..6495    +  rep_origin     ori: high-copy-number ColE1/pMB1/pBR322/pUC origin of replication
   6681..6732    -  misc_feature   bom (fragment): basis of mobility region from pBR322
   6800..7024    -  mobile_element Tn7R: mini-Tn7 element (right end of the Tn7 transposon) Tn7
   7091..7624    -  CDS            GmR: gentamycin acetyltransferase; aacC1; confers resistance to gentamycin
   7813..7841    -  promoter       Pc promoter: intI1 (promoter lies within the coding sequence); class 1 integron promoter
   7819..8178    -  CDS            YPR2_ECOLX (fragment): Protein predicted: Swiss-Prot protein existence level 4. From Escherichia coli.
   8349..8397    -  polyA_signal   HSV TK poly(A) signal: herpes simplex virus thymidine kinase polyadenylation signal (Cole and Stacy, 1985)
   8482..493     -  CDS            mEGFP (across the origin): mEGFP is a basic (constitutively fluorescent) green fluorescent protein published in 2002, derived from Aequorea victoria. It has moderate acid sensitivity.
