[The description below was written by a language model from this plasmid's Addgene catalogue record and pLannotate feature annotations shown in this document.]
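Description:
Human b2 nicotinic subunit crystallization construct is an approximately 8.7 kb plasmid built on the pEZT-BM backbone, a dual-purpose vector for transient mammalian expression and for BacMam baculovirus production. In E. coli it replicates from a high-copy ColE1/pUC-type origin and is selected with ampicillin (AmpR); an f1 origin is also present. Mini-Tn7 left and right ends flank the expression region together with a gentamicin resistance gene. This is the arrangement used to transpose a cassette into a baculovirus bacmid, from which recombinant virus can be made in insect cells and then used to transduce mammalian cells.

The payload is a human CHRNB2 (β2 nicotinic acetylcholine receptor subunit) coding sequence, annotated as a fragment of the native protein, consistent with an engineered crystallization construct. The catalogue lists the insert as 1239 bp with a C-terminal StrepII tag for affinity purification, cloned between NotI and KpnI. The record does not specify which modifications were made to the subunit. Expression is driven by the CMV immediate-early enhancer and promoter, followed by a chimeric β-globin/immunoglobulin intron, with a T7 promoter just upstream of the coding sequence. A WPRE and an SV40 polyadenylation signal downstream promote transcript stability and processing.

In the opposite orientation, a baculoviral p10 promoter drives mEGFP, terminated by an HSV TK polyadenylation signal. This gives a fluorescent readout in insect cells, and the catalogue lists mEGFP as the selectable marker. The construct was used to produce β2 subunit for the X-ray structure determination of the human α4β2 nicotinic receptor, which would require a partner α4 subunit supplied from a separate construct.
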