Addgene plasmid #85842: Human b2 nicotinic subunit crystallization construct
Purpose: pEZT-BM vector with beta2 gene after CMV promoter, published crystallization construct
Depositing lab: Ryan Hibbs. Depositing organization: University of Texas Southwestern Medical Center. Publication: X-ray structure of the human alpha4beta2 nicotinic receptor. Morales-Perez CL, Noviello CM, Hibbs RE. Nature. 2016 Oct 3;538(7625):411-415. doi: 10.1038/nature19785. PubMed 27698419.
Backbone
  Vector backbone: pEZT-BM
  Backbone manufacturer: Hibbs Lab
  Total vector size (bp): 8705
  Vector type: Mammalian Expression ; Baculovirus (bacmam) production and mammalian expression
  Selectable markers: mEGFP
Growth in bacteria
  Bacterial resistance: Ampicillin, 100 μg/mL
  Growth temperature: 37°C
  Growth strain: DH5alpha
  Copy number: High Copy
Gene/Insert
  Gene/Insert name: Human b2 nAChR subunit crystallization construct
  Species: H. sapiens (human)
  Insert size (bp): 1239
  Entrez Gene: CHRNB2 (a.k.a. EFNL3, nAChRB2)
  Promoter: CMV
  Tag / fusion protein: C-terminal StrepII tag
  Cloning method: Restriction Enzyme; 5′ cloning site NotI (not destroyed); 3′ cloning site KpnI (not destroyed)
  Sequencing primers: 5′ ttgcctttctctccacaggt; 3′ catgatacaaaggcattaaag
Resource information
  A portion of this plasmid was derived from a plasmid made by: Jon Lindstrom at the University of Pennsylvania
Terms and licenses: Academic/Nonprofit Terms; Industry Terms: Not Available to Industry
How to cite: Human b2 nicotinic subunit crystallization construct was a gift from Ryan Hibbs (Addgene plasmid # 85842 ; http://n2t.net/addgene:85842 ; RRID:Addgene_85842)
