>Addgene plasmid #85842 | Human b2 nicotinic subunit crystallization construct | depositor partial sequence | sequence record 168320 | full insert coding sequence
ATGGCCCGGCGCTGCGGCCCCGTGGCGCTGCTCCTTGGCTTCGGCCTCCTCCGGCTGTGCTCAGGGGTGT
GGGGTACGGATACAGAGGAGCGGCTGGTGGAGCATCTCCTGGATCCTTCCCGCTACAACAAGCTTATCCG
CCCAGCCACCAATGGCTCTGAGCTGGTGACAGTACAGCTTATGGTGTCACTGGCCCAGCTCATCAGTGTG
CATGAGCGGGAGCAGATCATGACCACCAATGTCTGGCTGACCCAGGAGTGGGAAGATTATCGCCTCACCT
GGAAGCCTGAAGAGTTTGACAACATGAAGAAAGTTCGGCTCCCTTCCAAACACATCTGGCTCCCAGATGT
GGTCCTGTACAACAATGCTGACGGCATGTACGAGGTGTCCTTCTATTCCAATGCCGTGGTCTCCTATGAT
GGCAGCATCTTCTGGCTGCCGCCTGCCATCTACAAGAGCGCATGCAAGATTGAAGTAAAGCACTTCCCAT
TTGACCAGCAGAACTGCACCATGAAGTTCCGTTCGTGGACCTACGACCGCACAGAGATCGACTTGGTGCT
GAAGAGTGAGGTGGCCAGCCTGGACGACTTCACACCTAGTGGTGAGTGGGACATCGTGGCGCTGCCGGGC
CGGCGCAACGAGAACCCCGACGACTCTACGTACGTGGACATCACGTATGACTTCATCATTCGCCGCAAGC
CGCTCTTCTACACCATCAACCTCATCATCCCCTGTGTGCTCATCACCTCGCTAGCCATCCTTGTCTTCTA
CCTGCCATCCGACTGTGGCGAGAAGATGACGTTGTGCATCTCAGTGCTGCTGGCGCTCACGGTCTTCCTG
CTGCTCATCTCCAAGATCGTGCCTCCCACCTCCCTCGACGTGCCGCTCGTCGGCAAGTACCTCATGTTCA
CCATGGTGCTTGTCACCTTCTCCATCGTCACCAGCGTGTGCGTGCTCAACGTGCACCACCGCTCGCCCAC
CACGCACACCATGGCGCCCTGGGTGAAGGTCGTCTTCCTGGAGAAGCTGCCCGCGCTGCTCTTCATGCAG
CAGCCACGCCATCATGACGATGACCAGGAAAGAAGCGTGAGTGAGGACTGGAAGTACGTCGCCATGGTGA
TCGACCGCCTCTTCCTCTGGATCTTTGTCTTTGTCTGTGTCTTTGGCACCATCGGCATGTTCCTGCAGCC
TCTCTTCCAGAACTACACCACCACCACCTTCCTCCACTCAGACCACTCAGCCCCCAGCTCCAAGTCCGCC
TGGTCCCACCCCCAGTTCGAGAAGTGA
